>Addgene plasmid #148846 | pEGFP-N3-FLuc-K0-Rluc_AH | addgene full sequence | sequence record 357810 | Addgene NGS Result
TAGTTATTAATAGTAATCAATTACGGGGTCATTAGTTCATAGCCCATATATGGAGTTCCGCGTTACATAA
CTTACGGTAAATGGCCCGCCTGGCTGACCGCCCAACGACCCCCGCCCATTGACGTCAATAATGACGTATG
TTCCCATAGTAACGCCAATAGGGACTTTCCATTGACGTCAATGGGTGGAGTATTTACGGTAAACTGCCCA
CTTGGCAGTACATCAAGTGTATCATATGCCAAGTACGCCCCCTATTGACGTCAATGACGGTAAATGGCCC
GCCTGGCATTATGCCCAGTACATGACCTTATGGGACTTTCCTACTTGGCAGTACATCTACGTATTAGTCA
TCGCTATTACCATGGTGATGCGGTTTTGGCAGTACATCAATGGGCGTGGATAGCGGTTTGACTCACGGGG
ATTTCCAAGTCTCCACCCCATTGACGTCAATGGGAGTTTGTTTTGGCACCAAAATCAACGGGACTTTCCA
AAATGTCGTAACAACTCCGCCCCATTGACGCAAATGGGCGGTAGGCGTGTACGGTGGGAGGTCTATATAA
GCAGAGCTGGTTTAGTGAACCGTCAGATCCGCTAGCACAGCCACCATGGAATACGCCAAAAACATAAAGA
AAGGCCCGGCGCCATTCTATCCGCTGGAAGATGGAACCGCTGGAGAGCAACTGCATAAGGCTATGAAGAG
ATACGCCCTGGTTCCTGGAACAATTGCTTTTACAGATGCACATATCGAGGTGGACATCACTTACGCTGAG
TACTTCGAAATGTCCGTTCGGTTGGCAGAAGCTATGAAACGATATGGGCTGAATACAAATCACAGAATCG
TCGTATGCAGTGAAAACTCTCTTCAATTCTTTATGCCGGTGTTGGGCGCGTTATTTATCGGAGTTGCAGT
TGCGCCCGCGAACGACATTTATAATGAACGTGAATTGCTCAACAGTATGGGCATTTCGCAGCCTACCGTG
GTGTTCGTTTCCAAAAAGGGGTTGCAAAAAATTTTGAACGTGCAAAAAAAGCTCCCAATCATCCAAAAAA
TTATTATCATGGATTCTAAAACGGATTACCAGGGATTTCAGTCGATGTACACGTTCGTCACATCTCATCT
ACCTCCCGGTTTTAATGAATACGATTTTGTGCCAGAGTCCTTCGATAGGGACAAGACAATTGCACTGATC
ATGAACTCCTCTGGATCTACTGGTCTGCCTAAAGGTGTCGCTCTGCCTCATAGAACTGCCTGCGTGAGAT
TCTCGCATGCCAGAGATCCTATTTTTGGCAATCAAATCATTCCGGATACTGCGATTTTAAGTGTTGTTCC
ATTCCATCACGGTTTTGGAATGTTTACTACACTCGGATATTTGATATGTGGATTTCGAGTCGTCTTAATG
TATAGATTTGAAGAAGAGCTGTTTCTGAGGAGCCTTCAGGATTACAAGATTCAAAGTGCGCTGCTGGTGC
CAACCCTATTCTCCTTCTTCGCCAAAAGCACTCTGATTGACAAATACGATTTATCTAATTTACACGAAAT
TGCTTCTGGTGGCGCTCCCCTCTCTAAGGAAGTCGGGGAAGCGGTTGCCAAGAGGTTCCATCTGCCAGGT
ATCAGGCAAGGATATGGGCTCACTGAGACTACATCAGCTATTCTGATTACACCCGAGGGGGATGATAAAC
CGGGCGCGGTCGGTAAAGTTGTTCCATTTTTTGAAGCGAAGGTTGTGGATCTGGATACCGGGAAAACGCT
GGGCGTTAATCAAAGAGGCGAACTGTGTGTGAGAGGTCCTATGATTATGTCCGGTTATGTAAACAATCCG
GAAGCGACCAACGCCTTGATTGACAAGGATGGATGGCTACATTCTGGAGACATAGCTTACTGGGACGAAG
ACGAACACTTCTTCATCGTTGACCGCCTGAAGTCTCTGATTAAGTACAAAGGCTATCAGGTGGCTCCCGC
TGAATTGGAATCCATCTTGCTCCAACACCCCAACATCTTCGACGCAGGTGTCGCAGGTCTTCCCGACGAT
GACGCCGGTGAACTTCCCGCCGCCGTTGTTGTTTTGGAGCACGGAAAGACGATGACGGAAAAAGAGATCG
TGGATTACGTCGCCAGTCAAGTAACAACCGCGAAAAAGTTGCGCGGAGGAGTTGTGTTTGTGGACGAAGT
ACCGAAAGGTCTTACCGGAAAACTCGACGCAAGAAAAATCAGAGAGATCCTCATAAAGGCCAAGAAGGGC
GGAAAGATCGCCGTGGGATCCGGTAAGCCTATCCCTAACCCTCTCCTCGGTCTCGATTCTACGGGAAGCG
GAGCTACTAACTTCAGCCTGCTGAAGCAGGCTGGAGACGTGGAGGAGAACCCTGGACCTTACCCATACGA
TGTTCCAGATTACGCTGAATTCATGGCTTCCAAGGTGTACGACCCCGAGCAACGCAAACGCATGATCACT
GGGCCTCAGTGGTGGGCTCGCTGCAAGCAAATGAACGTGCTGGACTCCTTCATCAACTACTATGATTCCG
AGAAGCACGCCGAGAACGCCGTGATTTTTCTGCATGGTAACGCTGCCTCCAGCTACCTGTGGAGGCACGT
CGTGCCTCACATCGAGCCCGTGGCTAGATGCATCATCCCTGATCTGATCGGAATGGGTAAGTCCGGCAAG
AGCGGGAATGGCTCATATCGCCTCCTGGATCACTACAAGTACCTCACCGCTTGGTTCGAGCTGCTGAACC
TTCCAAAGAAAATCATCTTTGTGGGCCACGACTGGGGGGCTTGTCTGGCCTTTCACTACTCCTACGAGCA
CCAAGACAAGATCAAGGCCATCGTCCATGCTGAGAGTGTCGTGGACGTGATCGAGTCCTGGGACGAGTGG
CCTGACATCGAGGAGGATATCGCCCTGATCAAGAGCGAAGAGGGCGAGAAAATGGTGCTTGAGAATAACT
TCTTCGTCGAGACCATGCTCCCAAGCAAGATCATGCGGAAACTGGAGCCTGAGGAGTTCGCTGCCTACCT
GGAGCCATTCAAGGAGAAGGGCGAGGTTAGACGGCCTACCCTCTCCTGGCCTCGCGAGATCCCTCTCGTT
AAGGGAGGCAAGCCCGACGTCGTCCAGATTGTCCGCAACTACAACGCCTACCTTCGGGCCAGCGACGATC
TGCCTAAGATGTTCATCGAGTCCGACCCTGGGTTCTTTTCCAACGCTATTGTCGAGGGAGCTAAGAAGTT
CCCTAACACCGAGTTCGTGAAGGTGAAGGGCCTCCACTTCAGCCAGGAGGACGCTCCAGATGAAATGGGT
AAGTACATCAAGAGCTTCGTGGAGCGCGTGCTGAAGAACGAGCAGTAAGCGGCCGCGACTCTAGATCATA
ATCAGCCATACCACATTTGTAGAGGTTTTACTTGCTTTAAAAAACCTCCCACACCTCCCCCTGAACCTGA
AACATAAAATGAATGCAATTGTTGTTGTTAACTTGTTTATTGCAGCTTATAATGGTTACAAATAAAGCAA
TAGCATCACAAATTTCACAAATAAAGCATTTTTTTCACTGCATTCTAGTTGTGGTTTGTCCAAACTCATC
AATGTATCTTAAGGCGTAAATTGTAAGCGTTAATATTTTGTTAAAATTCGCGTTAAATTTTTGTTAAATC
AGCTCATTTTTTAACCAATAGGCCGAAATCGGCAAAATCCCTTATAAATCAAAAGAATAGACCGAGATAG
GGT
[37 nt withheld, positions 3714-3750]
AAAGAACGTGGACTCCAACGTCAAAGG
[49 nt withheld, positions 3778-3826]
T
[91 nt withheld, positions 3828-3918]
G
[124 nt withheld, positions 3920-4043]
CAGGTGGCACTTTTCGGGGAAATGTGCGCGGAACCCCTATTTGTTTATTTTTCTAAATACATTCAAATAT
GTATCCGCTCATGAGACAATAACCCTGATAAATGCTTCAATAATATTGAAAAAGGAAGAGTCCTGAGGCG
GAAAGAACCAGCTGTGGAATGTGTGTCAGTTAGGGTGTGGAAAGTCCCCAGGCTCCCCAGCAGGCAGAAG
TATGCAAAGCATGCATCTCAATTAGTCAGCAACCAGGTGTGGAAAGTCCCCAGGCTCCCCAGCAGGCAGA
AGTATGCAAAGCATGCATCTCAATTAGTCAGCAACCATAGTCCCGCCCCTAACTCCGCCCATCCCGCCCC
TAACTCCGCCCAGTTCCGCCCATTCTCCGCCCCATGGCTGACTAATTTTTTTTATTTATGCAGAGGCCGA
GGCCGCCTCGGCCTCTGAGCTATTCCAGAAGTAGTGAGGAGGCTTTTTTGGAGGCCTAGGCTTTTGCAAA
GATCGATCAAGAGACAGGATGAGGATCGTTTCGCATGATTGAACAAGATGGATTGCACGCAGGTTCTCCG
GCCGCTTGGGTGGAGAGGCTATTCGGCTATGACTGGGCACAACAGACAATCGGCTGCTCTGATGCCGCCG
TGTTCCGGCTGTCAGCGCAGGGGCGCCCGGTTCTTTTTGTCAAGACCGACCTGTCCGGTGCCCTGAATGA
ACTGCAAGACGAGGCAGCGCGGCTATCGTGGCTGGCCACGACGGGCGTTCCTTGCGCAGCTGTGCTCGAC
GTTGTCACTGAAGCGGGAAGGGACTGGCTGCTATTGGGCGAAGTGCCGGGGCAGGATCTCCTGTCATCTC
ACCTTGCTCCTGCCGAGAAAGTATCCATCATGGCTGATGCAATGCGGCGGCTGCATACGCTTGATCCGGC
TACCTGCCCATTCGACCACCAAGCGAAACATCGCATCGAGCGAGCACGTACTCGGATGGAAGCCGGTCTT
GTCGATCAGGATGATCTGGACGAAGAGCATCAGGGGCTCGCGCCAGCCGAACTGTTCGCCAGGCTCAAGG
CGAGCATGCCCGACGGCGAGGATCTCGTCGTGACCCATGGCGATGCCTGCTTGCCGAATATCATGGTGGA
AAATGGCCGCTTTTCTGGATTCATCGACTGTGGCCGGCTGGGTGTGGCGGACCGCTATCAGGACATAGCG
TTGGCTACCCGTGATATTGCTGAAGAGCTTGGCGGCGAATGGGCTGACCGCTTCCTCGTGCTTTACGGTA
TCGCCGCTCCCGATTCGCAGCGCATCGCCTTCTATCGCCTTCTTGACGAGTTCTTCTGAGCGGGACTCTG
GGGTTCGAAATGACCGACCAAGCGACGCCCAACCTGCCATCACGAGATTTCGATTCCACCGCCGCCTTCT
ATGAAAGGTTGGGCTTCGGAATCGTTTTCCGGGACGCCGGCTGGATGATCCTCCAGCGCGGGGATCTCAT
GCTGGAGTTCTTCGCCCACCCTAGGGGGAGGCTAACTGAAACACGGAAGGAGACAATACCGGAAGGAACC
CGCGCTATGACGGCAATAAAAAGACAGAATAAAACGCACGGTGTTGGGTCGTTTGTTCATAAACGCGGGG
TTCGGTCCCAGGGCTGGCACTCTGTCGATACCCCACCGAGACCCCATTGGGGCCAATACGCCCGCGTTTC
TTCCTTTTCCCCACCCCACCCCCCAAGTTCGGGTGAAGGCCCAGGGCTCGCAGCCAACGTCGGGGCGGCA
GGCCCTGCCATAGCCTCAGGTTACTCATATATACTTTAGATTGATTTAAAACTTCATTTTTAATTTAAAA
GGATCTAGGTGAAGATCCTTTTTGATAATCTCATGACCAAAATCCCTTAACGTGAGTTTTCGTTCCACTG
AGCGTCAGACCCCGTAGAAAAGATCAAAGGATCTTCTTGAGATCCTTTTTTTCTGCGCGTAATCTGCTGC
TTGCAAACAAAAAAACCACCGCTACCAGCGGTGGTTTGTTTGCCGGATCAAGAGCTACCAACTCTTTTTC
CGAAGGTAACTGGCTTCAGCAGAGCGCAGATACCAAATACTGTTCTTCTAGTGTAGCCGTAGTTAGGCCA
CCACTTCAAGAACTCTGTAGCACCGCCTACATACCTCGCTCTGCTAATCCTGTTACCAGTGGCTGCTGCC
AGTGGCGATAAGTCGTGTCTTACCGGGTTGGACTCAAGACGATAGTTACCGGATAAGGCGCAGCGGTCGG
GCTGAACGGGGGGTTCGTGCACACAGCCCAGCTTGGAGCGAACGACCTACACCGAACTGAGATACCTACA
GCGTGAGCTATGAGAAAGCGCCACGCTTCCCGAAGGGAGAAAGGCGGACAGGTATCCGGTAAGCGGCAGG
GTCGGAACAGGAGAGCGCACGAGGGAGCTTCCAGGGGGAAACGCCTGGTATCTTTATAGTCCTGTCGGGT
TTCGCCACCTCTGACTTGAGCGTCGATTTTTGTGATGCTCGTCAGGGGGGCGGAGCCTATGGAAAAACGC
CAGCAACGCGGCCTTTTTACGGTTCCTGGCCTTTTGCTGGCCTTTTGCTCACATGTTCTTTCCTGCGTTA
TCCCCTGATTCTGTGGATAACCGTATTACCGCCATGCAT
Features (pLannotate 1.2.2; 16 found; start..end, strand, type, name):
     61..364     +  enhancer       CMV enhancer: human cytomegalovirus immediate early enhancer
    365..568     +  promoter       CMV promoter: human cytomegalovirus (CMV) immediate early promoter
    606..2255    +  CDS            luciferase: firefly luciferase; luc+; enhanced luc+ version of the luciferase gene
   2262..2303    +  CDS            V5 tag: epitope tag from simian virus 5
   2370..2396    +  CDS            3xHA (fragment): three tandem HA epitope tags
   2403..3338    +  CDS            hRluc: Renilla luciferase human codon-optimized
   3354..3437    +  CDS            large T antigen (fragment): large T antigen from SV40 (simian virus 40)
   3460..3581    +  polyA_signal   SV40 poly(A) signal: SV40 polyadenylation signal
   3615..4043    -  rep_origin     f1 ori (sequence partly withheld): f1 bacteriophage origin of replication; arrow indicates direction of (+) strand synthesis
   4070..4174    +  promoter       AmpR promoter: bla
   4176..4533    +  promoter       SV40 promoter: SV40 enhancer and early promoter
   4568..5362    +  CDS            NeoR/KanR: aminoglycoside phosphotransferase from Tn5; aph(3')-II (or nptII); confers resistance to neomycin, kanamycin, and G418 (Geneticin®)
   5383..5535    +  CDS            ble (fragment): BLE_KLEPN - Experimental evidence at protein level: Swiss-Prot protein existence level 1. Binding protein with a strong affinity to the bleomycin family of antibiotics. Binds to CL990; an antimitotic-antibiotic compound. From Klebsiella pneumoniae.
   5594..5641    +  polyA_signal   HSV TK poly(A) signal: herpes simplex virus thymidine kinase polyadenylation signal (Cole and Stacy, 1985)
   5732..5748    -  polyA_signal   bGH poly(A) signal (fragment): bovine growth hormone polyadenylation signal
   5970..6558    +  rep_origin     ori: high-copy-number ColE1/pMB1/pBR322/pUC origin of replication
