[The description below was written by a language model from this plasmid's Addgene catalogue record and pLannotate feature annotations shown in this document.]
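Description:
pEGFP-N3-FLuc-K0-Rluc_AH is a 6.7 kb mammalian expression plasmid carrying a dual-luciferase reporter for studying ribosome quality control. The catalogue lists the backbone as unknown, although the name and the layout of the vector elements point to a pEGFP-N3-type frame. No EGFP coding sequence is annotated, so the fluorescent protein appears to have been replaced by the reporter cassette. The plasmid is maintained at high copy in E. coli through a ColE1/pUC-type origin and also carries an f1 phage origin. A single NeoR/KanR gene (Tn5 aminoglycoside phosphotransferase) sits behind tandem bacterial (AmpR/bla) and SV40 early promoters and ends in an HSV TK polyadenylation signal. This gene gives kanamycin resistance in bacteria and could support G418 selection in mammalian cells. The short ble, bGH poly(A) and large T antigen fragments in the table are probably backbone remnants or annotation matches, not functional parts.

The payload is driven by the CMV immediate early enhancer and promoter and terminated by the SV40 poly(A) signal. On the same strand it contains, in order, firefly luciferase (luc+), a V5 epitope tag, a short unannotated interval, an HA tag fragment, and human codon-optimized Renilla luciferase. The unannotated interval presumably holds the "K0" element named in the insert, but the record does not define K0. By the naming convention for such reporters, it may be the control lacking a stalling lysine-codon tract, which would be compared with versions that contain one. The record also does not say whether the two luciferases are made as a single fusion or separated by other sequences. In either case, the ratio of downstream Renilla to upstream firefly activity would report how much translation proceeds through the intervening region. The V5 and HA tags allow the protein products to be detected by immunoblotting.
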