Addgene plasmid #148846: pEGFP-N3-FLuc-K0-Rluc_AH
Purpose: Mammalian Expression of K0-Rluc
Depositing lab: Elisa Izaurralde.
Backbone
  Vector backbone: Unknown
  Vector type: Mammalian Expression
Growth in bacteria
  Bacterial resistance: Kanamycin, 50 μg/mL
  Growth temperature: 37°C
  Growth strain: DH5alpha
  Copy number: High Copy
Gene/Insert
  Gene/Insert name: K0-Rluc
  Species: Other
  Cloning method: Unknown
Terms and licenses: Academic/Nonprofit Terms; Industry Terms: Not Available to Industry
Depositor comments: reporter for Ribosome Quality control Plasmids from this collection were made available to the research community and donated after the lab closed. Please note that the sequence provided by the depositing laboratory may be theoretical/predicted or based on Sanger sequencing results. There may be discrepancies between sequencing results obtained by Addgene and the depositor sequence. If an Addgene verified sequence is not available, please contact before placing your order to request that our lab fully sequence the plasmid.
How to cite: pEGFP-N3-FLuc-K0-Rluc_AH was a gift from Elisa Izaurralde (Addgene plasmid # 148846 ; http://n2t.net/addgene:148846 ; RRID:Addgene_148846)
